Addgene plasmid #84829: pCFJ1320
Purpose: Minimos transposon with Peft-3:GFP:tbb-2 3'UTR and cbr-unc-119 selection. GFP was optimized for C. elegans, contains 2x NLS (SV40/egl-13), and smu-2 introns
Depositing lab: Andrew Fire. Depositing organization: Stanford University. Publication: An Abundant Class of Non-coding DNA Can Prevent Stochastic Gene Silencing in the C. elegans Germline. Frokjaer-Jensen C, Jain N, Hansen L, Davis MW, Li Y, Zhao D, Rebora K, Millet JR, Liu X, Kim SK, Dupuy D, Jorgensen EM, Fire AZ. Cell. 2016 Jul 14;166(2):343-57. doi: 10.1016/j.cell.2016.05.072. Epub 2016 Jun 30. PubMed 27374334.
Backbone
  Vector backbone: pDESTR4-R3
  Backbone manufacturer: Invitrogen
  Vector type: Bacterial Expression, Worm Expression
Growth in bacteria
  Bacterial resistance: Ampicillin, 100 μg/mL
  Growth temperature: 37°C
  Growth strain: DH5alpha
  Copy number: High Copy
Gene/Insert
  Gene/Insert name: C. elegans codon optimized GFP
  Species: C. elegans (nematode)
  Promoter: Peft-3
  Cloning method: Gateway Cloning
  Sequencing primers: 5′ GAACAGCTATGACCATGATTACG; 3′ M13F
Terms and licenses: Academic/Nonprofit Terms; Industry Terms: Not Available to Industry
Depositor comments: Expression vector with C. elegans codon-optimized GFP under the eft-3 promoter and with the tbb-2 3'UTR. Cloned into pCFJ150 for compatibility with mosSCI. Contains cbr-unc-119 rescue fragment.
How to cite: pCFJ1320 was a gift from Andrew Fire (Addgene plasmid # 84829 ; http://n2t.net/addgene:84829 ; RRID:Addgene_84829)
