[The description below was written by a language model from this plasmid's Addgene catalogue record and pLannotate feature annotations shown in this document.]
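Description:
pCFJ1320 is a C. elegans transgene-insertion plasmid of about 14.8 kb, assembled by multisite Gateway cloning in a pDESTR4-R3-derived backbone. It is propagated in E. coli as a high-copy plasmid through a ColE1/pUC-type origin and selected with ampicillin via the β-lactamase gene. The catalogue purpose line calls it a miniMos transposon, whereas the depositor comments say the cassette was cloned into pCFJ150 for compatibility with MosSCI. The record does not resolve this difference, and the feature table annotates no Mos1 transposon ends or named homology arms. A C. elegans gene fragment upstream of the cassette may be part of flanking genomic sequence, but this is not stated.

The payload is a GFP expression unit framed by attB4, attB1 and attB2 recombination scars. The eft-3 (elongation factor 1α) promoter drives broad, strong expression, and the tbb-2 3'UTR/terminator provides a 3' end that is generally permissive for germline expression. The GFP is codon-optimized for C. elegans and carries two nuclear localization signals (SV40 and EGL-13; only the latter is annotated). It is interrupted by smu-2 introns. This explains why the annotation tool detects the coding sequence as four separated fluorescent-protein fragments spread over roughly 5 kb, with misleading variant names.

A C. briggsae unc-119 rescue fragment serves as the worm selection marker, restoring normal movement to unc-119 mutants that carry the transgene. Consistent with the associated study on non-coding DNA that prevents stochastic germline silencing, the construct appears suited to use as a nuclear GFP reporter for testing how intron content affects transgene expression in the germline.
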