Features (pLannotate 1.2.2; 20 found; start..end, strand, type, name):
   1114..1329    -  CDS            GSLG1_CAEEL (fragment): Experimental evidence at protein level: Swiss-Prot protein existence level 1. From Caenorhabditis elegans.
   2203..2220    -  misc_feature   P element 5' end (fragment): No description available
   2331..3173    +  CDS            unc-119: UN119_CAEEL - Experimental evidence at protein level: Swiss-Prot protein existence level 1. Myristoyl-binding protein that acts as a cargo adapter: specifically binds the myristoyl moiety of a subset of N-terminally myristoylated proteins and is required for their localization. Plays a key role in ciliary membrane localization of proteins. Required for the establishment or function of the nervous system. From Caenorhabditis elegans.
   3568..3588    +  protein_bind   attB4: mutant version of attB; core recombination site for the Gateway® BP reaction BP Clonase™
   3589..4188    +  promoter       eft-3 promoter: eft-3; promoter for the C. elegans elongation factor 1α gene (Mitrovich and Anderson, 2000)
   4215..4235    +  protein_bind   attB1: mutant version of attB; core recombination site for the Gateway® BP reaction BP Clonase™
   5576..5869    +  CDS            (3-F)Tyr-EGFP (fragment): (3-F)Tyr-EGFP is a basic (constitutively fluorescent) green fluorescent protein published in 2004, derived from Aequorea victoria.
   7770..7976    +  CDS            (3-F)Tyr-EGFP (fragment): (3-F)Tyr-EGFP is a basic (constitutively fluorescent) green fluorescent protein published in 2004, derived from Aequorea victoria.
   9059..9202    +  CDS            Enhanced Cyan-Emitting GFP (fragment): Enhanced Cyan-Emitting GFP is a basic (constitutively fluorescent) cyan fluorescent protein published in 2002, derived from Aequorea victoria.
  10380..10496   +  CDS            SHardonnay (fragment): SHardonnay is a basic (constitutively fluorescent) green/yellow fluorescent protein published in 2013, derived from Aequorea victoria.
  10496..10568   +  CDS            EGL-13 NLS (fragment): nuclear localization signal from the C. elegans EGL-13 transcription factor (Lyssenko et al., 2007)
  10573..10593   -  protein_bind   attB2: mutant version of attB; core recombination site for the Gateway® BP reaction BP Clonase™
  10599..10922   +  terminator     tbb-2 terminator: tbb-2; transcription terminator for the C. elegans tubulin beta-2 gene
  10950..10971   +  CDS            lacZα (fragment): LacZα fragment of β-galactosidase; lacZ fragment
  12465..12600   +  CDS            lacZα (fragment): LacZα fragment of β-galactosidase; lacZ fragment
  12606..12705   -  misc_feature   bom (fragment): basis of mobility region from pBR322
  12807..12842   -  CDS            rop (fragment): Rop protein, which maintains plasmids at low copy number; rop
  12937..13041   +  promoter       AmpR promoter: bla
  13042..13902   +  CDS            AmpR: β-lactamase; bla; confers resistance to ampicillin, carbenicillin, and related antibiotics
  14073..14661   +  rep_origin     ori: high-copy-number ColE1/pMB1/pBR322/pUC origin of replication
>Addgene plasmid #84829 | pCFJ1320 | depositor full sequence | sequence record 163669 | pCFJ1320 sequence 14806 bps
GGGCCCTGTCGGATTATGGGCTCTTCTTTTATCCTCTACTTTCTTTCTAGAAAATGCAAATGTTGAGTCA
GAAATTGCTGAATGGAGTACAACTGCAATGGGTTTAGCTTATGTTTCTGGAACAATTACTGGTGGAATTG
TGATTGAAAAGTAAGGTTATATTTCATTTCAATAAATGTTACCACAGTATAACAAAAACAAGTTACATTG
TTCAGAGTATGTCTGAATGTATTATTATTATTGTATTTGTGCATCAGTACTGTAGTTGTACTGAAGAAGG
GTTTAAAATAATCTCAACGTTTTTAAGACGAGTTAGTGAGAATACGGTCGCAGTTAGGATGTTTGGACAT
AGTTTTATTAGATAATCGTGAACTAACTCACTATAAAAACCCGCTAACTCATTGAATAAGATAGTTTTAA
ACGTTCAAAATTTGAAGACAAAATTGTATGAATAAGTTTACAGAGTTGGTCGACGCAAGCTTCTCCTTCT
CTTCACATTTCTCAATAATTTAGCTCTAATTGCATTCGTATTCTTCGCAAAAATACGTATTCTGATTGAC
CCGATGAAATACGGATGCCTAGTTGCATTGATCATCTACGGTTATACTTATGGGTGAGGTTTTTCAAATA
TATTTTGATTTAATCGAATAATGAAATTTCAGAACTGGAGTTGGTCCAATTTCGTGGTTTATATCCTCTG
AACTGGTACCTCAAAAACATCGTAGTATTGCTCAATCTGTGGCATATTCAATGAATACTGTAATGGTGGT
TATCAGTACATTTACAGTATTACCTCTATATTCCGTTATTGGTAGTTATGCTTTCCTTATTCTATATTCA
ATTCCTTCATTTATAAGTATGCTTATATTATTTCGCTACTTACCGGAAACCAAAGGACGAGAGATTCATG
ATATTGTGAATGAACTTAAAAAAAAATGAAAACCTTTGAAAACGTTCATACGGCCGAAATTTTACTTGAT
CGAGCCAATTGAACTTTTGTTAAGACTTACAGAAAAGTGAGAGATTTTGTTACAAAAAAGTGAGAAAAAA
GCGAAAATGAACAGGAAAAAGAAGAAAAATACACCCGAAGTATCATATAAAAATTAAAAAGATTGTTTGA
CCTGGCGGAACTTTTTTGCAAAAACTCTGAATATCCATGGCACATGCTTCGTGCAAAACAGGATCCAAAT
GAATATCAACAAGAGATTCTTGAAGACGACGAGCCACTTGCTCAGAGCATTGCTTATCTCGAATGAGACC
CTTGTTAAAATCATTTTTCAAACATTATATGACATTGTCGAAATGTCCTCCTGATTCCATGATGGTAGCA
AACTCACTTCGTCTTTGAGCCAATTTATCCAAGTCCTTGTAAAAAGTATTCGAAAATTGTTAACGGATAA
AATGTTTATTATAATATCAAAAACAATTTGTCAGTTGACCACTTTTTGATATATTTGACAGAAACCGGGA
TGAATTGGCTCAAAGTTAGGGCGCCCTTCTATTACAGGGTTTCTGATAACAAACCGGTTATTAACTCCCA
ACAAGGGATGATTTCAATTCATCATGCTCAAATTGACCCAAATTAAGTTACATGACAAATTCATCGCCCT
TTTCAACTCTTCTTGGCTCATCATCTGTTATTCTGTTCCTATTCTGTCTGCACCCTATACCCCTTTGCAT
ACTCTCTCGTCATTCCTTTCTTGGATAGTGTCTTCTTCTCCCCAGCTCTGCTACTTCTATGACTTGCGCC
CGCTGCTTTTCCGCTCGTTCCTCTCCTCTCTGACGTCTTCTTCTGCTTCTTTTCTCCTTCCTTTTTCCCT
TCTCAATCTTCCTCTTTTTCCCATTTCTGTCAATCATTCGAAGAAGAAGAAGAAGAAGACCCTCATTCAT
TTCATTTTTTTTTCTGTCGGTGTGTGCTGCTCGGTTAAGAGTGAGCTCTCTATTCCACGTCTTCTTCTTT
TTCTTCTTCGATTCGAATCAATCACTCCACCAAAACGCATTCGTTTTTGGGATTCACCCCGCGGTTCGCA
ATAGGTTTCTTTTTCAAATTATTAGCGTTATAAATAGAAAAATGGTGGAGTTTCAATAAAAATGATAATT
TACAAAGTGTATTTTGATTACATGTACTCAAAAAGGTTGAAATTTTTCATACCAGTTTTCCGGAAATCCA
TCTGATATCATTATCGTATTTTTCTTTTTAAAAATGTTTTCAAAAAAAAACAAAATATAGCTGGTTATTT
GGCACCCTCTAATTACCATTTTCCTGTCACACCACACTCTTTTCCTTCTTCCACTTCTTTCCGTTTTCAG
CCGCTTCCAACCAAACCGATATGAAAGCCGAGCAACAACGATCGATTCCACCCGGCTCGGCGACCTTCCC
GTCGCAGGTGAGACTCAGAAAACTAGAGAAACCGCTCAACTAACTCTTGATATCCGATTTCATTCTTTTC
TCTTTTCTTTTTGTTGAACTTTTCCATATTTCCAGATGCCACGGCCACCACCAAGCACCGAACAAGGAAT
CACAACGGAATCGGAGCTTGCGAAGAAAGCTCAAATCACTCCGAACGACGTTTTAGCACTTCCGGGAATC
ACTCAAGGTATCTTGCTCCCTTTGGATTTCAGTTTAAAACATAAATTTAGGATTCTTATGCTCCCCATCT
GCGAACATCTATAACATCGAGTTCACCAAGTTCCAAATCCGTGATCTGGACACTGAGCAAGTGCTTTTCG
AGATCGCCAAACCGGAGAACGATCAGGAGAATGATGAGTCGCCACAGGAGTCGGCAAGATACGTGCGTTA
TAGATTTGCTCCAAACTTTTTGAAACTCAAAACGGTCGGAGCAACTGTGGAATTCAAAGTAGGAGACATC
CCAATCCATCATTTCCGAATGATCGAACGTCACTTCTTCAAAGATCGCCTTCTGAAGTGTTTTGACTTTG
AATTCGGATTCTGTATTCCGAATTCACGAAACAACTGTGAACATATCTATGAGTTCCCTCAACTCTCTCA
ACAACTCAGTGAGTCATTATTCTAAAAAGTACAATTCAAAAGACTAATCTCTTTTTCAGTGGACGACATG
ATCAACAATCCAAACGAGACTCGTTCTGACAGCTTCTATTTCGTCGATAACAAACTCGTCATGCACAACA
AAGCCGACTACTCATATGATGCATAAATATTTAATACAAAAATGTTCTGGATAATTATTCTGTCGAATAG
AAAAAAAACTCCAAATGTGATTAAATTCCAATAATTCCTGTCTAGTTTGTTCCTTCCCCTTCCCCTTCTC
ATGTTCAATGCATTCCTAAGCTTTTCAGTTCCCCCCTTGTTTCTATATTTTTTCGCTGTCCTGTCACACT
CGCTAAAAACACTAATCACACGGAAATCTGTTTTCAATAAAAACTCCAACTTTAACTCATTTTCAATTTC
AACTGAAAGATTTTTTCATTAGAGAATGTCTAGAACTAGGCCCGGGCTACGTAATACGACTCACTTAAGG
CCTTGACTAGAGGGTACCAGAGCTCACCTAGGCAGGAACAGCTATGACCATGATTACGCCAAGCTATCAA
CTTTGTATAGAAAAGTTGGCACCTTTGGTCTTTTATTGTCAACTTCCATTGGTTCTTCCATTGTTTCTGT
TAAATTAATGAATTTTTCATAAAATAAAGACATTATACAATATAAAAATGAAGAATTTATTGAAAATAAA
CTGCCAGAGAGAAAAAGTATGCAACACTCCCGCCGAGAGTGTTTGAAATGGTGTACGGTACATTTTCGTG
CTAGGAGTTAGATGTGCAGGCAGCAACGAGAGGGGGAGAGATTTTTTTGGGCCTTGTGAAATTAACGTGA
GTTTTCTGGTCATCTGACTAATCATGTTGGTTTTTTGTTGGTTTATTTTGTTTTTATCTTTGTTTTTATC
CAGATTAGGAAATTTAAATTTTATGAATTTATAATGAGGTCAAACATTCAGTCCCAGCGTTTTTCCTGTT
CTCACTGTTTAGTCGAATTTTTATTTTAGGCTTTCAACAAATGTTCTAACTGTCTTATTTGTGACCTCAC
TTTTTATATTTTTTTAATTTTTAAAAATATTAGAAGTTTCTAGGATAATTTTTTCGACTTTTATTCTCTC
TACCGTCCGCACTCTTCTTACTTTTAAATTAAATTGTTTTTTTTTCAGTTGGGAAACACTTTGCTCACTC
CGTAGCAGCCATGGCAAGTTTGTACAAAAAAGCAGGCTCGCCAAAGAAGAAGCGTAAGGTGTCCAAGGTA
AGTTTTCTGTTGAACGGCTGAAAAATCGATATTTTGAGCGAAAAAAGCCGGAAAAATGGATTTTATCGGA
TAAAATTTGATTTTTTGAGCTGAGAAATGCCTTTATAGACGAATTTCCTTGTCAAATTGTTAAAAACTGC
AAAATTTGCCAAAAAAAAAGCATTTTTTATATTTTTTTTTACAAAAAATTCCACAAAAATGGCAAAATTT
GACTAAAAATGCCAATTTTGTCGTTTTCTCCGTGCCACAGCGGCCGAAAATCGATTTTTAAGCGATTTTC
GGGTGAAAAAGTGTAAAAACCGACTGAAAATCCAGCTGAAAACGACAAAAACGGTAAGTTTTAGCTAATT
TTCACCTTTTTTTCGATATTTTTTTACTAAAAAAAAACCGAAAAATTGAGTTTTTTTCAAATTTCTGCAA
AAATTCTGCAATTTTAGCAATTTCCATACTATTTTGACGCCGAAAAAGCTTAAAAATATGATTTTTAGAG
GTTTTTAATGGAAAATTCATGGATTTTTCAAATTTTTCCACGAAAATCATTGAAAAATTTGAAAAAATTG
ATTTCCTATTCAAAGTTCTAGCTAAAAACTGCAATTTTAGCAATTTCCATACTATTTTAGTACTGAAAAA
GCCTAAAAATGTGATTTTCAGAGGATTTCAATGGAAAATTCATGGATTTTTCCAATTTTTCAATGAAAAC
CATTGAAAAACCCTGGAAAATTGAGTTTTTCTTCAAAGTTTAGGAAATTTATGAGAATTTTTGAATAAAA
AATTTTTAAATTTGAAAAAAATTGAAATTTTAATTCTAAATTTTAAAGAAAGTTGATTTTTTAATAATTT
TTTTTTTTGAATAAAAAAAAATCAACTTTCTTTAAAATTTAGAATTAAAATTTCAATTTTTTTATTCAAA
AATTCTCATAAATTTCGTAAACTTTTAATAAAAACTCAATTTTTCCGATTTTTTTCGATGATTTTCACTA
AAAAATTGGAAAAATTCATCAATTTCCTATTGAAAACCTCTAAAAATTATATTTTTTTTGCTTTTCCGAC
GTCAAAATAGTATGGAAAATGCTAAAATTGCAGAATTTTTCCAGAAATTTGAAGAAAAAACTCAATTTTT
TCCGTTTTTTCAATGATTTTCATGAAAAAATTGGAAAATTTTGTAAATTTTCCATTGAAAACCTCTGAAA
ATTTGGAAATTTTCGAATTTAAATGTTTAAAAAAAATTGAATATTTTGCGAGTTTTTGAATTTTTTTTGA
GAATTTTTGAATTTTTTTCACCCAAAATTTTTTCAATTAGATTTTCAGGGAGAGGAGCTCTTCACCGGAG
TCGTCCCAATCCTCGTCGAGCTCGACGGAGACGTCAACGGACACAAGTTCTCCGTCTCCGGAGAGGGAGA
GGGAGACGCCACCTACGGAAAGCTCACCCTCAAGTTCATCTGCACCACCGGAAAGCTCCCAGTCCCATGG
CCAACCCTCGTCACCACCTTCTGCTACGGAGTCCAATGCTTCTCCCGTTACCCAGACCACATGAAGCGTC
ACGACTTCTTCAAGTCCGCCATGCCAGAGGGATACGTCCAAGAGCGTACCATCTTCTTCGTAAGTTATGT
AGCTCGAAAATTTGGAGCTTTTACACGAGATTTTTGAAGAAAAAGCCTGAAAATCGAGAGATTTTGAGCT
GTGGAATTCGTTGAAATTACATAATTCGCGCCCGTAATTCTTTAAAAAAACGCTGAAATTTGCAGATTTT
GCCAGAAAGTTGAAGAAAAATCTACTTTTCCGGCATTCTCTATTATTTTCATGGAAAATTAGAAAAATCC
ATGAATAAACAGTGAAAATTGCTGATTTTACCTGAAATTTTGAAAAAAAAAAAAATCTAAAATCAAGGTT
TTAAGCCTAAAAACTGCAGATTTCAGCCAAAATTGTGAAAAAAGCTGATTTTTTGCTATTTTGAGCTTTT
CCATGGGGTGGAAATTGCCAAAAATTACGGAACATTCACACAAATTTGCTGAATAATCCAATTTTCCAGT
GTTTTCTAGAGTTTCCGTAGAAATTTTGAAAAAACCCAGTAAATTTTCAATCGGAAAACCTCTAAAAACA
TCGTTTCAGGCCTATAAATAGTAAAAATTACCGATTTTATTCGAAAATTTAAGGAAAAGTCGTGAAAAAC
GAGATTTTAAGCCTCAAAACTGCAGATTCTATCTAAAATTAAAAAAAAAAAACATAAATATCCGAATTTT
TGGAGGAAAAGCCTGAAAATCGATATTTTAAGCCTCAAAACTGAAGATTTCAGCCAAAAAAAAAAACAGA
TTTTTCGCTATTTTATGTGCCAAAAAACCACATTCCGAGCTTTTCCAGAGTGGAAATTGCCAAAAATTAC
AGAATTTTCCCAGAAATTAGCAAAAAAAAAACCCATTTTTCAGGCGTTTTCAACGATTTTCATAGCAAAT
TTGAAAAATCCATGAATTTTTTAATTATAGAAAACCCTCTGAAAATTGCAGTTTTAAGCTATTCCAGCAT
TCAAATAGTATGGAAATTGCTAAAAATTGAAGAATTTTCCCAAAAATTTGATGAAAACTTATTTTTCTGG
CGTTTTCGATGATTTTCATGGAATTTCGAGAAAATTAATGAATTTTCAATTAAAAAACGTCTGCAAAATC
ACATTTTTTAAAGCTTTTTCAGCAACAAAATAGTATGGAAATTGCTTTTTAAAAAAGCGGAATTTTTGGA
AAAAAGGTTAAATTTTCAGTCAGTTTTTGCACTTTTTGACTGAAAATTCACTGAAATTAGGGAAAAATTC
CGGAAAAATGATTTTTTCGAATTGTAGGGCAAATTTTGCAATTTCAAGCAATTTCCATAATATTTTAATG
CTGGAAAAGCTCAAATTTACGTTTTAATGGGATTTTAGTGAAAAATTCATGGATTTTCCGAAAAATTTGC
AGGAAAATCATAGTAAAGACCTCAAAAAATCAATAAAAAATTTAAAAAATTGGACAATCACATTTCTGCG
TAAAATCTGCACTTTTTCAGTAAAAAATACCGATTTTCCGTGAAAATTCTCGATTTTTAATCGAAAATCT
CGAAATTTTTACAAATTTCAGCACCAAAATCGTTGAAAATTCTGAAAATTTGAATTTTTTTTCCTTGTTT
TTTGAGTAAAATTTGCACTTTTTCAGTAAAGAATACCGATTTTCCGTGAAAATTCTCGGTTTTTAATCGA
AAATCTCGAAATTTTTACAAATTTCAGCTCCGAAATAGCTGAAAATTGGACAAAAATTTCAATTTTTGCC
CTGTTTTTTGAGTAAAATCTGCACTTTTTAGTTGAAAAAAAACACGGATTTTGTAGGAAAATTTGGGAAA
AATCTCCAAATTTTCACAATTTTCCAGTAAAAACAGCAATTTTTAAAACGGTTTTTAATCAAAAATCTTT
AGAATTTTCCAAATTTCAGCACCAAAAAAGCTAAAAATCGCTGAAATTTTCGACAAATTCCAAAAACATT
TTCAGAAGGACGACGGAAACTACAAGACCCGTGCCGAGGTCAAGTTCGAGGGAGACACCCTCGTCAACCG
TATCGAGCTCAAGGGAATCGACTTCAAGGAGGACGGAAACATCCTCGGACACAAGCTCGAGTACAACTAC
AACTCCCACAACGTCTACATCATGGCCGACAAGCAAAAGAACGGAATCAAGGTCAACTTCAAGGTAAGTT
CTTTTTTCCGAGAGAAAAACGCTGAAAAATGCCGAAAATTTTGAATTTGCAGGCTTTTTAGGTGCAAAAG
TACGGAAAAATCGGAAAAAAATCAGGAAAACATGGGGAAAATCCAATTTTCCAGAAAAAATGTTTGAAAA
AATTGAAAACTTTTGTTTTTTTAGTAATAAAGTTTTAAAAAATGGCAAAAATAGCTGAAAACAGCGAAAA
AAAAAAATGTTTTTTTCAGGAAAAAATTTGCAAAAAAATGAAGAGCAACAATAATTCCCTTTTTTTTCTG
TGTTTTTTTCGGAAAAATTGAGATCGAAAACGAAAAACAGCGAAAATTCCCAATTTTCCCAGTTTTTAAA
ACATTTTTTTGTAAAAATTTGGAAAAAACGAGTTTTTTCAGAAAAAAATGTGAAAAAAAAGGTAAATTAC
CAATTTATGCTTTTTTTTCGATCGAGTAAAAAATCGATTTTTCCAAGATTTTTCGCGAAAAATTCAAAAA
AAAAGAACGAAAATTCTCGATTTTCTACTTTTTTTCGAAAAAAAAAGGAAATTATAGATTTTTCCAAGAT
TTTTCGCGAAAAAATTCGAAAAAAATGTTTTTTTCGAAAATTTCAGATTTTCTAATTTTTTCAGAAGAAT
TCGAAAAAAAAAATCAAAAAATTCGCAATTTTTAGATTTTTTTAAAATCTCAATTTTCTATAATTATTTT
CCTAAAAAAATGTAATTAAAAAACCGCTAAAAACGGTAAATTCCAAATTTTTGCATTTTTTCAAAAAAAA
TTTGAAAAAAAAAATCAGAAAATTCTCAAATCTATTCCCTTTTTTTAAAATTTTTCCCAAACCAAAAAAA
AAAACGGTAAATTTTCAAATTTAGCATTTTTCCAAAATTAAACATAAAAAAAAACGCAAATTTCCAAATT
TCGTTTTTTTTTCAAAAAAGTTGAAAAATCCAGAAAATACCCTCTTGTCCATGAAAAAATACGAAAATTT
TCAATAAAAAATCAATTTCTTCTTAAAAAATTAATTCTCGATTTTTCCATGAAAAATACGAAAAATTCCA
ATAAAAATCAACTATTTTAAAAATTTGCCGTTGTAATTTTCAGATCCGTCACAACATCGAGGACGGATCC
GTCCAACTCGCCGACCACTACCAACAAAACACCCCAATCGGAGACGGACCAGTCCTCCTCCCAGACAACC
ACTACCTCTCCACCCAATCCGCCCTCTCCAAGGTAAGTTCATACAATTTTCTGGAGAAAAATATTTTAAA
AAATAACGAAAATGGACCGAATTTTTGGAGAAAATTTTAAAAAAAACGACATTTTTCCCAAAAAATTGAA
AAATTTCCGAAAAAACGTTCAAAATTTTCAAAAAAGGAGCATTTTTCGAAAAAAAAAACGATAATACGGA
AATTTTTTGATTTTCCAGTTTTTTTCTCAAAGAAAATCGGAAAAAGGTTTTTTTTCTTTAAAAACGTCCA
AAATTTTTCGAAAAAAGAGAAAATTTTCGATTTTCCGATTTTTTTCAGAAAAAAATTGAAAAAAAAAGAA
ATTTTCCGATTTTCTCAGAGAAAGACGAAAAGACGATATTTTTCGGAAAAAAGTTGAAAAATCAAAAAAA
AAACCGAAAAACGGCCGAAATTTTCTAAAAATTGGAAATATTGTCGATTTTTCGAAAAAAAAGAGTCAAA
AGTTTTCAAAAAAATATATTTTTTCGATTTTCCGTTTTTTTTTTTCAGTAAACATTGAAACAAACGAAAT
TTTTCCAAAAAAATCCAATTATTTTCCCAAATATCGAAATATTTTTGATTTTCCGTTTTTTTCAGAAAAA
AGTTAAAAAAAAAAGGGAAAATTAAGATTTTCCTGATTTTTTTTGAGAAAAAATCGATAAAAATTGAATA
TTCTGGAAAAAACCTTTAAAAAATTCGAATTAAATCGAAAAACGTCCAAAATTTTCTAAAAAATTGAAAT
TTTTTTTGAAAAAAAACGGAAAAATTTAGATTTCCCGACTTTTTTCAATGAAAAATCGAATTTTCGTTGA
CTTTTCATTAAAAAATCCAAACGCATTTTTTTCCACTAAAATCTCGAAAAAGTGTCATATTGCACCATAT
TGTTTCCACATTCATATTATTTTGAGCTAAATCAGGTGATTTTCTGTATTTTGATACTAATTTCTATTTT
TAGAAAAAATGTGGGAACAATATGGTGCAATATGACATTTTTTCGAGATTTTAGTGGAGAAAAAATGCGT
TTGGAAACGAATTTTATAATAAAAAGTCAACGAAAATTCGATTTTTCATGGAAAAATAGGGAAATCGAAA
ACAAATTTGCTTTTTTTTCAAAAAAAAAAACGGAAATTCGAAATTTTTCCGTTCTTTCAAAAAAAAAATC
GATTTTTTTGGAAATTTTTTTTTTCAAATTTTTAAAAAGAATTTTTCAGGACCCAAACGAGAAGCGTGAC
CACATGGTCCTCCTCGAGTTCGTCACCGCCGCCGGAATCACCCACGGAATGGACGAGCTCTACAAGTCCC
GTCGTCGTAAGGCCAACCCAACCAAGCTCTCCGAGAACGCCAAGAAGCTCGCCAAGGAGGTCGAGAACAA
CCCAGCTTTCTTGTACAAAGTGGGATAAATGCAAAATCCTTTCAAGCATTCCCTTCTTCTCTATCACTCT
TCTTTCTTTTTGTCAAAAAATTCTCTCGCTAATTTATTTGCTTTTTTAATGTTATTATTTTATGACTTTT
TATAGTCACTGAAAAGTTTGCATCTGAGTGAAGTGAATGCTATCAAAATGTGATTCTGTCTGATGTACTT
TCACAATCTCTCTTCAATTCCATTTTGAAGTGCTTTAAACCCGAAAGGTTGAGAAAAATGCGAGCGCTCA
AATATTTGTATTGTGTTCGTTGAGTGACCCAACAAAAAGAGGAAACTTTATTGTGCCGCCAAGAAAAAAG
TCTCACAACTTTATTATACATAGTTGATAATTCACTGGCCGTCGTTTTACACTCGAGACGTACGGTGCGC
GCGATGCATTCGAAGATCTGCCCACTAGTGAGTCGTATTATAAGTGCAAGTAAGATCAGTGTTTGTTTCG
ATATCAGTCTGTTTCGTAACGGTCTTCTGTATAACTACAAAAAAGAATAAAAAACCGTATCACAACTGAG
AAAAAAGACAAAACTTATTGAACAGTGTTCCTTTCAAAAAATTATTTTGTAAAAAATCGAGTTTTTCTCC
AAAATAACGCACGCAATCAAAAACAAGAAAACTAACGTGTTCTCCTGGGCGTGGAACTCCTTATCAAGAT
TACCATTATTGTCTGTCAGAATTGATATTTCAATTATTTCATATCTAGACAAACCCGGGTGTCTTGCATT
TATTAGTACTGTGAGTTTACATACAAACGAGGCTTACTCAGATAACATAGAGTCACCTCTAATTAGCAAA
AACCCATTTCTAATTAGCTATTTCGACCAGTTCTAAAGTCACCGTAATTAGAAATGGTTTTTGTAGCTTT
TCTAATTAGAAATGACCCCGAGATAAGTGAAATATGGCATTTTCTGGGTTTTCTAGTAAGAAATGATCCC
GCACGTAGTGATTCCGCGTTACAAGCCAAATTCAAATTAAAAAAGTATATTACACAATTCAAGTTACATT
ATTTTCAGGAAACAATGGCGAAGAGCAAAGCAGAGATTCAAAAGGAGGAAAGAGACAACAGATATGAACG
AAGACTTCTTGAAAAGAGAAAGAGACATGAGGTGAGTAACCATGATAATAAATAATCAAGTAAGGGCTAT
AGATTTATAAATTCTGGAGTTAACAGTTTCGAAAAAAAGTAGTTTTCATATGTGCGAAGGAATATCAAAA
ATAGGGGAATAGCCTAAACGAGTGAGAAAATTAAATGTTTGTTATTTTTTCAAAAATGTCTGCAGGGCCG
TTATCCTTTCAAATGCACTCTATCAAACATAGATCATATCCATCATATCTTATCCAGAATTTATATCATA
TCCAAGATTGAGAGCGTTTCAAGGAAAATCTCAAACAACCATACAATTTTGTAGATCGACAACAAGGCCT
CCACTTCTTCATCGATGGCCTCTGCAGCACCTGCACCACCAAGTTTGTATTTTTCATATTAATATAAAGT
GAGCCACGCATAGTCGTTTTTAGGATTTTTGCCAGATCGATGTCGCGCAAACAGACTGTTTTTTTTTCTT
TGAAAGCCGTGCGTGACATGGGCCACGGATTGTAACGCCGCGCTGGATGGATAAAAATTTATTCAGTTTT
TTAGCCTTTACAAAATATGGTTCGACTACTTTCTTTATTTTTACATTTTTATAGGTGCTCATTGAGCTGA
GATATTTTGGGTATAATCGGAAAATCGCTGATTTTGGTCATTTTTCTGCACTAAAGATTACACAAAAAGT
TCAGTATTTAGATTCATTGTTGAAAATTGGGGATGATCTACAGATACATATCGCCGTGTTCAAAAACACA
CGTGACGTCGTGACTGGGAAAACCCTGGCGTTACCCAACTTAATCGCCTTGCAGCACATCCCCCTTTCGC
CAGCTGGCGTAATAGCGAAGAGGCCCGCACCGATCGCCCTTCCCAACAGTTGCGCAGCCTGAATGGCGAA
TGGCGCCTGATGCGGTATTTTCTCCTTACGCATCTGTGCGGTATTTCACACCGCATATGGTGCACTCTCA
GTACAATCTGCTCTGATGCCGCATAGTTAAGCCAGCCCCGACACCCGCCAACACCCGCTGACGCGCCCTG
ACGGGCTTGTCTGCTCCCGGCATCCGCTTACAGACAAGCTGTGACCGTCTCCGGGAGCTGCATGTGTCAG
AGGTTTTCACCGTCATCACCGAAACGCGCGAGACGAAAGGGCCTCGTGATACGCCTATTTTTATAGGTTA
ATGTCATGATAATAATGGTTTCTTAGACGTCAGGTGGCACTTTTCGGGGAAATGTGCGCGGAACCCCTAT
TTGTTTATTTTTCTAAATACATTCAAATATGTATCCGCTCATGAGACAATAACCCTGATAAATGCTTCAA
TAATATTGAAAAAGGAAGAGTATGAGTATTCAACATTTCCGTGTCGCCCTTATTCCCTTTTTTGCGGCAT
TTTGCCTTCCTGTTTTTGCTCACCCAGAAACGCTGGTGAAAGTAAAAGATGCTGAAGATCAGTTGGGTGC
ACGAGTGGGTTACATCGAACTGGATCTCAACAGCGGTAAGATCCTTGAGAGTTTTCGCCCCGAAGAACGT
TTTCCAATGATGAGCACTTTTAAAGTTCTGCTATGTGGCGCGGTATTATCCCGTATTGACGCCGGGCAAG
AGCAACTCGGTCGCCGCATACACTATTCTCAGAATGACTTGGTTGAGTACTCACCAGTCACAGAAAAGCA
TCTTACGGATGGCATGACAGTAAGAGAATTATGCAGTGCTGCCATAACCATGAGTGATAACACTGCGGCC
AACTTACTTCTGACAACGATCGGAGGACCGAAGGAGCTAACCGCTTTTTTGCACAACATGGGGGATCATG
TAACTCGCCTTGATCGTTGGGAACCGGAGCTGAATGAAGCCATACCAAACGACGAGCGTGACACCACGAT
GCCTGTAGCAATGGCAACAACGTTGCGCAAACTATTAACTGGCGAACTACTTACTCTAGCTTCCCGGCAA
CAATTAATAGACTGGATGGAGGCGGATAAAGTTGCAGGACCACTTCTGCGCTCGGCCCTTCCGGCTGGCT
GGTTTATTGCTGATAAATCTGGAGCCGGTGAGCGTGGGTCTCGCGGTATCATTGCAGCACTGGGGCCAGA
TGGTAAGCCCTCCCGTATCGTAGTTATCTACACGACGGGGAGTCAGGCAACTATGGATGAACGAAATAGA
CAGATCGCTGAGATAGGTGCCTCACTGATTAAGCATTGGTAACTGTCAGACCAAGTTTACTCATATATAC
TTTAGATTGATTTAAAACTTCATTTTTAATTTAAAAGGATCTAGGTGAAGATCCTTTTTGATAATCTCAT
GACCAAAATCCCTTAACGTGAGTTTTCGTTCCACTGAGCGTCAGACCCCGTAGAAAAGATCAAAGGATCT
TCTTGAGATCCTTTTTTTCTGCGCGTAATCTGCTGCTTGCAAACAAAAAAACCACCGCTACCAGCGGTGG
TTTGTTTGCCGGATCAAGAGCTACCAACTCTTTTTCCGAAGGTAACTGGCTTCAGCAGAGCGCAGATACC
AAATACTGTCCTTCTAGTGTAGCCGTAGTTAGGCCACCACTTCAAGAACTCTGTAGCACCGCCTACATAC
CTCGCTCTGCTAATCCTGTTACCAGTGGCTGCTGCCAGTGGCGATAAGTCGTGTCTTACCGGGTTGGACT
CAAGACGATAGTTACCGGATAAGGCGCAGCGGTCGGGCTGAACGGGGGGTTCGTGCACACAGCCCAGCTT
GGAGCGAACGACCTACACCGAACTGAGATACCTACAGCGTGAGCTATGAGAAAGCGCCACGCTTCCCGAA
GGGAGAAAGGCGGACAGGTATCCGGTAAGCGGCAGGGTCGGAACAGGAGAGCGCACGAGGGAGCTTCCAG
GGGGAAACGCCTGGTATCTTTATAGTCCTGTCGGGTTTCGCCACCTCTGACTTGAGCGTCGATTTTTGTG
ATGCTCGTCAGGGGGGCGGAGCCTATGGAAAAACGCCAGCAACGCGGCCTTTTTACGGTTCCTGGTCTTT
TGCTGGCCTTTTGCTCACATGTTCTTTCCTGCGTTATCCCCTGATTCTGTGGATAACCGTATTACCGCCT
TTGAGTGAGCTGATACCAGCGGATAACAATTTCACA
