>Addgene plasmid #84829 | pCFJ1320 | addgene partial sequence | sequence record 167971 | ceGFP-R 5'-TGAGGGTGAGCTTTCCGTAG-3'
CCTCTCCGGAGACGGAGAACTTGTGTCCGTTGACGTCTCCGTCGAGCTCGACGAGGATTGGGACGACTCC
GGTGAAGAGCTCCTCTCCCTGAAAATCTAATTGAAAAAATTTTGGGTGAAAAAAATTCAAAAATTCTCAA
AAAAAATTCAAAAACTCGCAAAATATTCAATTTTTTTTAAACATTTAAATTCGAAAATTTCCAAATTTTC
AGAGGTTTTCAATGGAAAATTTACAAAATTTTCCAATTTTTTCATGAAAATCATTGAAAAAACGGAAAAA
ATTGAGTTTTTTCTTCAAATTTCTGGAAAAATTCTGCAATTTTAGCATTTTCCATACTATTTTGACGTCG
GAAAAGCAAAAAAAATATAATTTTTAGAGGTTTTCAATAGGAAATTGATGAATTTTTCCAATTTTTTAGT
GAAAATCATCGAAAAAAATCGGAAAAATTGAGTTTTTATTAAAAGTTTACGAAATTTATGAGAATTTTTG
AATAAAAAAATTGAAATTTTAATTC
