>Addgene plasmid #84829 | pCFJ1320 | addgene partial sequence | sequence record 167974 | Mombaerts-819 5'-GAGAAGCGCGATCACATGGTCCT-3'
CCGCCGGAATCACCCACGGAATGGACGAGCTCTACAAGTCCCGTCGTCGTAAGGCCAACCCAACCAAGCT
CTCCGAGAACGCCAAGAAGCTCGCCAAGGAGGTCGAGAACAACCCAGCTTTCTTGTACAAAGTGGGATAA
ATGCAAAATCCTTTCAAGCATTCCCTTCTTCTCTATCACTCTTCTTTCTTTTTGTCAAAAAATTCTCTCG
CTAATTTATTTGCTTTTTTAATGTTATTATTTTATGACTTTTTATAGTCACTGAAAAGTTTGCATCTGAG
TGAAGTGAATGCTATCAAAATGTGATTCTGTCTGATGTACTTTCACAATCTCTCTTCAATTCCATTTTGA
AGTGCTTTAAACCCGAAAGGTTGAGAAAAATGCGAGCGCTCAAATATTTGTATTGTGTTCGTTGAGTGAC
CCAACAAAAAGAGGAAACTTTATTGTGCCGCCAAGAAAAAAGTCTCACAACTTTATTATACATAGTTGAT
AATTCACTGGCCGTCGTTTTACACTCGAGACGTACGGTGCGCGCGATGCATTCGAAGATCTGCCCACTAG
TGAGTCGTATTATAAGTGCAAGTAAGATCAGTGTTTGTTTCGATATCAGTCTGTTTCGTAACGGTCTTCT
GTATAACTACAAAAAAGAATAAAAAACCGTATCACAACTGAGAAAAAAGACAAAACTTATTGAACAGTGT
TCCTTTCAAAAAATTATTTTGTAAAAAATCGAGTTTTTCTCCAAAATAACGCACGCAATCAAAAACAAGA
AAACTAACGTGTTCTCCTGGGCGTGGAACTCCTTATCAAGATTACCATTATTGTCTGTCAGAATTGATAT
TTCAATTATTTCATATCTAGACAAACCCGGGTGTCTTGCATTTATTAGTACTGTGAGTTTACATACAAAC
GAGGCTTACTCAGATAACATAGAGTCACCTCTAATTAGCAAAAACCCATTTCTAATTAGCTATTTCGACC
AGTTCTAAAGTCACCGTAATTAGAAATGGTTTTT
